>Addgene plasmid #200996 | pTn7-SCOUT22 | addgene full sequence | sequence record 396437 | Addgene NGS Result
GGGCAGGATAGGTGAAGTAGGCCCACCCGCGAGCGGGTGTTCCTTCTTCACTGTCCCTTATTCGCACCTG
GCGGTGCTCAACGGGAATCCTGCTCTGCGAGGCTGGCCGATAAGCTCTGATAACGCAGGAAAGAACATGG
GCAGTTCAACCTGTTGATAGTACGTACTAAGCTCTCATGTTTCACGTACTAAGCTCTCAWGTTTAACGTA
CTAAGCTCTCATGTTTAACGAACTAAACCCTCATGGCTAACGTACTAAGCTCTCATGGCTAACGTACTAA
GCTCTCATGTTTCACGTACTAAGCTCTCATGTTTGAACAATAAAATTAATATAAATCAGCAACTTAAATA
GCCTCTAAGGTTTTAAGTTTTATAAGAAAAAAAAGAATATATAAGGCTTTTAAAGCTTTTAAGGTTTAAC
GGTTGTGGACAACAAGCCAGGGATGTAACGCACTGAGAAGCCCTTAGAGCCTCTCAAAGCAATTTTGAGT
GACACAGGAACACTTAACGGCTGACAACCGGCTGGTAACAGGATTAGCAGAGCGAGGTATGTAGGCGGTG
CTACAGAGTTCTTGAAGTGGTGGCCTAACTACGGCTACACTAGAAGAACAGTATTTGGTATCTGCGCTCT
GCTGAAGCCAGTTACCTTCGGAAAAAGAGTTGGTAGCTCTTGATCCGGCAAACAAACCACCGCTGGTAGC
GGTGGTTTTTTTGTTTGCAAGCAGCAGATTACGCGCAGAAAAAAAGGATCTCAAGAAGATCCTTTGATCT
TTTCTACGGGGTCTGACGCTCAGTGGAACGAAAACTCACGTTAAGGGATTTTGGTCATGAGATTATCAAA
AAGGATCTTCACCTAGATCCTTTTAAATTAAAAATGAAGTTTTAAATCAATCTAAAGTATATATGAGTAA
ACTTGGTCTGACAGTTACCAATGCTTAATCAGTGAGGCACCTATCTCAGCGATCTGTCTATTTCGTTCAT
CCATAGTTGCCTGACTCCCCGTCGTGTAGATAACTACGATACGGGAGGGCTTACCATCTGGCCCCAGTGC
TGCAATGATACCGCGGGACCCACGCTCACCGGCTCCAGATTTATCAGCAATAAACCAGCCAGCCGGAAGG
GCCGAGCGCAGAAGTGGTCCTGCAACTTTATCCGCCTCCATCCAGTCTATTAATTGTTGCCGGGAAGCTA
GAGTAAGTAGTTCGCCAGTTAATAGTTTGCGCAACGTTGTTGCCATTGCTACAGGCATCGTGGTGTCACG
CTCGTCGTTTGGTATGGCTTCATTCAGCTCCGGTTCCCAACGATCAAGGCGAGTTACATGATCCCCCATG
TTGTGCAAAAAAGCGGTTAGCTCCTTCGGTCCTCCGATCGTTGTCAGAAGTAAGTTGGCCGCAGTGTTAT
CACTCATGGTTATGGCAGCACTGCATAATTCTCTTACTGTCATGCCATCCGTAAGATGCTTTTCTGTGAC
TGGTGAGTACTCAACCAAGTCATTCTGAGAATAGTGTATGCGGCGACCGAGTTGCTCTTGCCCGGCGTCA
ATACGGGATAATACCGCGCCACATAGCAGAACTTTAAAAGTGCTCATCATTGGAAAACGTTCTTCGGGGC
GAAAACTCTCAAGGATCTTACCGCTGTTGAGATCCAGTTCGATGTAACCCACTCGTGCACCCAACTGATC
TTCAGCATCTTTTACTTTCACCAGCGTTTCTGGGTGAGCAAAAACAGGAAGGCAAAATGCCGCAAAAAAG
GGAATAAGGGCGACACGGAAATGTTGAATACTCATACTCTTCCTTTTTCAATATTATTGAAGCATTTATC
AGGGTTATTGTCTCATGAGCGGATACATATTTGAATGTATTTAGAAAAATAAACAAATAGGGGTTCCGCG
TACATTTCCCCGAAAAGTGCCACCTGACGTCTAAGAAACCATTATTATCATGACATTAACCTATAAAAAT
AGGCGTATCACGAGGCCCTTTCGTCTAAGCAGACGGTCACAGCTTGTCTGTAAGCGGATGCCGGGAGCAG
ACAAGCCCGTCAGGGCGCGTCAGCGGGTGTTGGCGGGTGTCGGGGCTGGCTTAACTATGCGGCATCAGAG
CAGATTGTACTGAGAGTGCACCATATGCGGTGTGAAATACCGCACAGATGCGTAAGGAGAAAATACCGCA
TCAGGCGCCATTCGCCATTCAGGCTGCGCAACTGTTGGGAAGGGCGATCGGTGCGGGCCTCTTCGCTATT
ACGCCAGCTAGAGGACCAGCCGCGTAACCTGGCAAAATCGGTTACGGTTGAGTAATAAATGGATGCCCTG
CGTAAGCAGGTGTGGGCGGACAATAAAGTCTTAAACTGAACAAAATAGATCTAAACTATGACAATAAAGT
CTTAAACTAGACAGAATAGTTGTAAACTGAAATCAGTCCAGTTATGCTGTGAAAAAGCATACTGGACTTT
TGTTATGGCTAAAGCAAACTCTTCATTTTCTGAAGTGCAAATTGCCCGTCGTATTAAAGAGGGGCGTGGG
GTTCGAGGTCGACGGTATCGATAAGCTAGCTTAATTAGCTGAGCTTGGACTCCTGTTGATAGATCCAGTA
ATGACCTCAGAACTCCATCTGGATTTGTTCAGAACGCTCGGTTGCCGCCGGGCGTTTTTTATTGGTGAGA
ATCCAAGCTAGACTGCGATGAGTGGCAGGGCGGGGCGTAATTTTTTTAAGGCAGTTATTGGTGCCCTTAA
ACGCCTGGGGTAATGACTCTCTAGCTTGAGGCATCAAATAAAACGAAAGGCTCAGTCGAAAGACTGGGCC
TTTCGTTTTATCTGTTGTTTGTCGGTGAACGCTCTCCTGAGTAGGACAAATCCGCCGCTAGGAGCTTGCG
GCCCGGACGATCGAATTGGGGATCTTGAAGTACCTATTCCGAAGTTCCTATTCTCTAGAAAGTATAGGAA
CTTCAGAGCGCTTTTGAAGCTGATGTGCTTAAAAACTTACTCTTAGTTCAATTAATTATTAGAAAAATTC
ATCCAGCATCAGATGAAATTGCAGTTTGTTCATATCCGGATTATCAATGCCATATTTCTGAAACAGACGT
TTTTGCAGGCTCGGGCTAAATTCGCCCAGGCAGTTCCACAGAATGGCCAGATCCTGATAACGATCCGCAA
TGCCCACACGGCCCACATCAATGCAGCCAATCAGTTTGCCTTCATCGAAAATCAGGTTATCCAGGCTAAA
ATCGCCGTGGGTCACCACGCTATCCGGGCTAAACGGCAGCAGTTTATGCATTTCTTTCCACACCTGTTCC
ACCGGCCAGCCGTTACGTTCATCATCAAAATCGCTCGCATCCACCAGGCCGTTGTTCATACGGCTCTGCG
CCTGGGCCAGACGAAACACACGATCGCTGTTAAACGGGCAGTTGCACACCGGAATGCTATGCAGACGACG
CAGAAACACGGCCAGCGCATCCACAATGTTTTCGCCGCTATCCGGATATTCTTCCAGCACCTGAAACGCG
GTTTTGCCCGGAATCGCGGTGGTCAGCAGCCACGCATCATCCGGGGTGCGAATAAAATGTTTAATGGTCG
GCAGCGGCATAAATTCGGTCAGCCAGTTCAGACGCACCATTTCATCGGTCACATCGTTCGCCACGCTGCC
TTTGCCATGTTTCAGAAACAGTTCCGGCGCATCCGGTTTGCCATACAGACGATAAATGGTCGCGCCGCTC
TGACCCACGTTATCACGCGCCCATTTATAGCCATACAGATCCGCATCCATGTTGCTGTTCAGACGCGGAC
GGCTACAGCTCGTTTCACGCTGAATATGGCTCATAACACCCCTTGTATTACTGTTTATGTAAGCAGACAG
TTTTATTGTTCATGATGATATATTTTTATCTTGTGCAATGTAACATCAGAGATTTTGAGACACAATTGCT
CCATTGCTGTTGACAAAGGGAATCAGGGGATCTTGAAGTTCCTATTCCGAAGTTCCTATTCTCTAGAAAG
TATAGGAACTTCAGAGCGCTTTTGAAGCTAATTCGAGATCATGCATAATGCCGAATTCGGATCCGGAGTG
CCTTGTCTTCTGGCCGAATTCGGATCCGGAGTTGGCAGCTAGCTCAGTCCTAGGTATTGTGCTAGCTACT
CTAGAGCTAATCATCTCGTACTAAAGAGGAGAAATTAACCAATGGCGAGCTTGGTTAAGAAAGATATGTG
TGTTAAGATGACGATGGAAGGTACTGTGAACGGTTATCACTTTAAGTGCGTTGGCGAGGGTGAAGGCAAG
CCGTTCGAGGGCACGCAGAACATGCGCATTCGTGTCACCGAGGGCGGTCCGCTGCCTTTTGCATTCGACA
TCCTGGCCCCGTGCTGTATGTACGGCTCTAAGACCTTCATTAAACACGTGAGCGGTATCCCGGATTACTT
TAAAGAGTCCTTTCCAGAGGGCTTCACTTGGGAACGTACCCAGATTTTTGAGGACGGTGGTGTTCTGACC
GCGCACCAAGACACCAGCCTGGAAGGTAATTGCCTGATCTATAAAGTGAAGGTTCTGGGTACCAATTTCC
CGGCGAATGGTCCGGTGATGCAAAAGAAAACCGCGGGTTGGGAGCCGTGCGTCGAGATGCTGTATCCGCG
TGACGGCGTCTTGTGTGGTCAGAGCTTGATGGCGCTGAAGTGCACCGATGGCAATCATCTGACCAGCCAC
CTGCGCACGACGTATCGTAGCCGTAAACCGAGCAACGCCGTTAACATGCCGGAGTTCCATTTTGGTGACC
ATCGCATCGAAATCCTGAAAGCTGAGCAGGGCAAATTCTACGAACAATACGAATCGGCTGTCGCACGTTA
CAGCGATGTGCCGGAAAAAGCGACGTAAGTGAGCTTCTCGGTACCAAATTCCAGAAAAGAGGCCTCCCGA
AAGGGGGGCCTTTTTTCGTTTTGGTCCTCCTTGGCGCTACGAAGACAAGGGACCGCTCTTGGACTCCTGT
TGATAGATCCAGTAATGACCTCAGAACTCCATCTGGATTTGTTCAGAACGCTCGGTTGCCGCCGGGCGTT
TTTTATTGGTGAGAATCCAGGCAATCAATCGTGCTTTCGCGAAGGCCTTGCAGGCCAACCAGATAAGTGA
AATCTAGTTCCAAACTATTTTGTCATTTTTAATTTTCGTATTAGCTTACGACGCTACACCCAGTTCCCAT
CTATTTTGTCACTCTTCCCTAAATAATCCTTAAAAACTCCATTTCCACCCCTCCCAGTTCCCAACTATTT
TGTCCGCCCACAGCGGGGCATTTTTCTTCCTGTTATGTTTGGGCGCTGCATTAATGAATCGGCCAACGCG
CGGGGAGAGGCGGTTTGCGTATTGGGCGCTCTTCCGCTTCCTCGCTCACTGACCCGCTGCGCTCGGTCGT
TCGGCTGCGGCGAGCGGTATCAGGGGATTCCTTAAGGTATACTTTCCGCTGCATAACCCTGCTTCGGGGT
CATTATAGCGATTTTTTCGGTATATCCATCCTTTTTCGCACGATATACAGGATTTTGCCAAAGGGTTCGT
GTAGACTTTCCTTGGTGTATCCAACGGCGTCAGCC
Features (pLannotate 1.2.2; 20 found; start..end, strand, type, name):
      1..109     +  oriT           oriT: incP origin of transfer
    141..516     +  rep_origin     R6K γ ori: γ replication origin from E. coli plasmid R6K; requires the R6K initiator protein pi for replication
    522..754     -  rep_origin     ori (fragment): high-copy-number ColE1/pMB1/pBR322/pUC origin of replication
    925..1785    -  CDS            AmpR: β-lactamase; bla; confers resistance to ampicillin, carbenicillin, and related antibiotics
   1786..1890    -  promoter       AmpR promoter: bla
   2076..2175    +  misc_feature   bom (fragment): basis of mobility region from pBR322
   2181..2249    -  CDS            lacZα (fragment): LacZα fragment of β-galactosidase; lacZ fragment
   2321..2519    -  mobile_element Tn7R (fragment): mini-Tn7 element (right end of the Tn7 transposon) Tn7
   2523..2547    -  misc_feature   MCS (fragment): pBluescript multiple cloning site
   2568..2662    +  terminator     lambda t0 terminator: transcription terminator from phage lambda
   2672..2701    +  CDS            CmR (fragment): chloramphenicol acetyltransferase confers resistance to chloramphenicol
   2765..2851    +  terminator     rrnB T1 terminator: Escherichia coli rrnB; transcription terminator T1 from the E. coli rrnB gene
   2911..2944    +  protein_bind   FRT (minimal): supports FLP-mediated excision but not integration (Turan and Bode, 2011) FLP recombinase from the Saccharomyces cerevisiae 2μ plasmid
   3002..3814    -  CDS            aphA1: KKA1_ECOLX - Also known as nptI. Protein inferred from homology: Swiss-Prot protein existence level 3. Resistance to kanamycin and structurally-related aminoglycosides, including amikacin. From Escherichia coli.
   3955..4002    +  protein_bind   FRT: FLP-mediated recombination occurs in the 8-bp core sequence TCTAGAAA (Turan and Bode, 2011). FLP recombinase from the Saccharomyces cerevisiae 2μ plasmid
   4096..4117    +  promoter       J23119(SpeI) promoter (fragment): bacterial promoter (Registry of Standard Biological Parts BBa J23119) modified to end with an SpeI site
   4172..4831    +  CDS            AQ14: AQ14 is a basic (constitutively fluorescent) red fluorescent protein published in 2005, derived from Actinia equina.
   4962..5056    +  terminator     lambda t0 terminator: transcription terminator from phage lambda
   5097..5262    -  mobile_element Tn7L: mini-Tn7 element (left end of the Tn7 transposon) Tn7
   5295..5349    -  CDS            lacI (fragment): lac repressor; lacI; The lac repressor binds to the lac operator to inhibit transcription in E. coli. This inhibition can be relieved by adding lactose or isopropyl-β-D-thiogalactopyranoside (IPTG).
