[The description below was written by a language model from this plasmid's Addgene catalogue record and pLannotate feature annotations shown in this document.]
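Description:
pTn7-SCOUT22 is an empty-backbone mini-Tn7 delivery plasmid of the pUC18R6KT-miniTn7 type, derived from pTn7-SCOUT20 and described as a level 2 (pLv2) vector. It was made for chromosomal tagging of bacteria in work on stable fluorescent markers for tracking synthetic communities. It replicates from the R6K γ origin, which depends on the pi initiator protein supplied in trans. It is therefore maintained in a pir-116 E. coli host, where it reaches high copy number, and should behave as a non-replicating suicide vector in recipients lacking pir. Only a fragment of the ColE1/pUC origin is annotated. An incP oriT allows conjugative transfer into target bacteria, and a backbone β-lactamase gene (AmpR) provides ampicillin selection outside the transposon.

The payload lies between the Tn7R and Tn7L ends, which define the segment mobilised by the Tn7 transposition machinery. No transposase genes are annotated here, so these would have to be provided from another source. Inside the transposon, a kanamycin resistance cassette (aphA1/nptI) was inserted by Golden Gate cloning into the Esp3I site between two FRT sequences. This allows selection of integrants and later removal of the marker by FLP recombinase. Lambda t0 and rrnB T1 terminators insulate the cassettes from read-through transcription.

The feature table also detects a fragment of a J23119-type constitutive promoter upstream of a coding sequence matched to AQ14, an Actinia equina-derived protein, followed by a second lambda t0 terminator. The catalogue entry does not mention this element. It may be a placeholder to be replaced by a user's cargo, but the record does not state its role. Small lacZα, lacI, CmR and MCS fragments appear to be cloning remnants.
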