Addgene plasmid #200996: pTn7-SCOUT22
Purpose: (Empty Backbone) pLv2-pUC18R6KT-miniTn7-Km, KmR, ApR
Depositing lab: Philip Poole. Depositing organization: University of Oxford. Publication: Stable, fluorescent markers for tracking synthetic communities and assembly dynamics. Jorrin B, Haskett TL, Knights HE, Martyn A, Underwood TJ, Dolliver J, Ledermann R, Poole PS. Microbiome. 2024 May 7;12(1):81. doi: 10.1186/s40168-024-01792-2. PubMed 38715147.
Backbone
  Vector backbone: pTn7-SCOUT20
  Backbone manufacturer: Philip Poole lab
  Backbone size (bp): 5565
  Modifications to backbone: Clone by Golden Gate a kanamycin resistant cassette in the Esp3I site between FRT sequences within the mini-Tn7 transposon
  Vector type: Bacterial Expression
Growth in bacteria
  Bacterial resistance: Ampicillin and Kanamycin, 100 & 50 μg/mL
  Growth temperature: 37°C
  Growth strain: EC100D pir-116
  Copy number: High Copy
Gene/Insert
  Cloning method: Restriction Enzyme
Terms and licenses: Academic/Nonprofit Terms; Industry Terms: Not Available to Industry
Depositor comments: Ec100D pir-116 genotype: F- mcrA Δ(mrr-hsdRMS-mcrBC) ϕ80dlacZΔM15 ΔlacX74 recA1 endA1 araD139 Δ(ara, leu)7697 galU galK λ- rpsL nupG pir-116(DHRF) Maintains plasmids at ~250 copies per cell. This strain is naturally resistant to streptomycin
How to cite: pTn7-SCOUT22 was a gift from Philip Poole (Addgene plasmid # 200996 ; http://n2t.net/addgene:200996 ; RRID:Addgene_200996)
